Addgene plasmid #103733: LSB-hsa-miR-767-3p
Purpose: Used to sense miRNA activity using fluorescence based tools. hsa-miR-767-3p target in 3' UTR of of mKate. miRNA activity can be measured by the repression of mKate2 relative to EBFP2 fluorescent proteins . Plasmid is inherently unstable; please see Depositor Comments
Depositing lab: Ron Weiss. Depositing organization: Massachusetts Institute of Technology. Publication: A mixed antagonistic/synergistic miRNA repression model enables accurate predictions of multi-input miRNA sensor activity. Gam JJ, Babb J, Weiss R. Nat Commun. 2018 Jun 22;9(1):2430. doi: 10.1038/s41467-018-04575-0. PubMed 29934631.
Backbone
  Vector backbone: Low Sensor Backbone (LSB)
  Vector type: Mammalian Expression, Synthetic Biology
Growth in bacteria
  Bacterial resistance: Ampicillin and Kanamycin, 100 & 50 μg/mL
  Growth temperature: 30°C
  Growth strain: NEB Stable
  Copy number: High Copy
Gene/Insert
  Gene/Insert name: hsa-miR-767-3p target
  Species: H. sapiens (human)
  Entrez Gene: MIR767 (a.k.a. MIRN767, hsa-mir-767, mir-767)
  Promoter: EF-1a
  Cloning method: Gibson Cloning
Terms and licenses: Academic/Nonprofit Terms; Industry Terms: Not Available to Industry
Depositor comments: Please note that this plasmid is inherently unstable due to a repeating poly A element. We recommend performing a diagnostic digest on multiple colonies upon receipt. The depositors would like to note the presence of several discrepancies between the depositor sequence and physical plasmid sequence. In particular, the sequences upstream and downstream of the puromycin coding region have 10 bp insertions which do not affect the ability to perform puromycin selection. The sequences for those regions within the physical plasmids are as follows: Upstream of Puro: GAATTCGACCGCCTGTCTCAAGGTGCCACC; Downstream of Puro: GCTTTGAGACTACGCGTGAATTCACTCCTC. Please contact if you are interested in this plasmid prior to placing an order.
How to cite: LSB-hsa-miR-767-3p was a gift from Ron Weiss (Addgene plasmid # 103733 ; http://n2t.net/addgene:103733 ; RRID:Addgene_103733)
