[The description below was written by a language model from this plasmid's Addgene catalogue record and pLannotate feature annotations shown in this document.]
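Description:
LSB-hsa-miR-767-3p is a mammalian expression plasmid of about 11 kb from a synthetic-biology series of fluorescent microRNA sensors built on the "Low Sensor Backbone" (LSB). It replicates in E. coli from a high-copy ColE1/pUC-type origin and carries both β-lactamase (ampicillin) and aph(3')-Ia (kanamycin) markers, matching the dual selection listed in the record. A puromycin N-acetyltransferase coding sequence followed by a rabbit β-globin polyadenylation signal provides for selection in mammalian cells. No dedicated promoter for it is annotated in the feature table.

The payload consists of two parallel transcription units in the same orientation. Each is driven by the human EF-1α core promoter with its intron A, is flanked by Gateway attB4/attB1/attB2 scars from assembly, and ends with a β-globin 3' region and poly(A) signal. The first unit encodes the red fluorescent protein mKate2. According to the record it carries the hsa-miR-767-3p target in its 3' UTR, although the target itself is not annotated; it presumably lies in the unannotated stretch between the mKate2 cassette and its terminator. The second unit encodes the blue protein EBFP2 without a target site and serves as an internal reference for delivery and expression. When miR-767-3p is active in the transfected cell, mKate2 output is repressed relative to EBFP2, so the red-to-blue ratio gives a per-cell readout of miRNA activity.

The depositors note that the repeated poly(A) element makes the plasmid inherently unstable. They also report that the physical plasmid differs slightly from the deposited sequence, with short insertions flanking the puromycin coding region that do not impair selection.
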