Features (pLannotate 1.2.2; 28 found; start..end, strand, type, name):
     87..675     -  rep_origin     ori: high-copy-number ColE1/pMB1/pBR322/pUC origin of replication
    846..1706    -  CDS            AmpR: β-lactamase; bla; confers resistance to ampicillin, carbenicillin, and related antibiotics
   1707..1778    -  promoter       AmpR promoter: bla
   1857..2456    +  CDS            PuroR: puromycin N-acetyltransferase; pac from Streptomyces alboniger; confers resistance to puromycin
   2461..2541    +  CDS            HBB (fragment): HBB_PONPY - Experimental evidence at transcript level: Swiss-Prot protein existence level 2. Involved in oxygen transport from the lung to the various peripheral tissues. From Pongo pygmaeus (Bornean orangutan).
   2612..2667    +  polyA_signal   β-globin poly(A) signal: rabbit β-globin polyadenylation signal (Gil and Proudfoot, 1987)
   3646..3666    +  protein_bind   attB4: mutant version of attB; core recombination site for the Gateway® BP reaction BP Clonase™
   3734..3945    +  promoter       EF-1α core promoter: core promoter for human elongation factor EF-1α
   3946..4884    +  intron         EF-1α intron A: intron upstream of the start codon of human EF-1α
   4911..4931    +  protein_bind   attB1: mutant version of attB; core recombination site for the Gateway® BP reaction BP Clonase™
   4951..5646    +  CDS            mKate2: mKate2 is a basic (constitutively fluorescent) red fluorescent protein published in 2009, derived from Entacmaea quadricolor. It is reported to be a rapidly-maturing monomer with moderate acid sensitivity.
   5666..5690    -  protein_bind   attB2: mutant version of attB; recombination site for the Gateway® BP reaction BP Clonase™
   5838..5912    +  CDS            HBB (fragment): HBB_PONPY - Experimental evidence at transcript level: Swiss-Prot protein existence level 2. Involved in oxygen transport from the lung to the various peripheral tissues. From Pongo pygmaeus (Bornean orangutan).
   5983..6038    +  polyA_signal   β-globin poly(A) signal: rabbit β-globin polyadenylation signal (Gil and Proudfoot, 1987)
   6422..6447    +  misc_feature   SA: splice acceptor site
   7119..7139    +  protein_bind   attB4: mutant version of attB; core recombination site for the Gateway® BP reaction BP Clonase™
   7207..7418    +  promoter       EF-1α core promoter: core promoter for human elongation factor EF-1α
   7419..8357    +  intron         EF-1α intron A: intron upstream of the start codon of human EF-1α
   8384..8404    +  protein_bind   attB1: mutant version of attB; core recombination site for the Gateway® BP reaction BP Clonase™
   8415..9131    +  CDS            EBFP2: EBFP2 is a basic (constitutively fluorescent) blue fluorescent protein published in 2007, derived from Aequorea victoria. It is reported to be a rapidly-maturing monomer with moderate acid sensitivity.
   9139..9163    -  protein_bind   attB2: mutant version of attB; recombination site for the Gateway® BP reaction BP Clonase™
   9167..9247    +  CDS            HBB (fragment): HBB_PONPY - Experimental evidence at transcript level: Swiss-Prot protein existence level 2. Involved in oxygen transport from the lung to the various peripheral tissues. From Pongo pygmaeus (Bornean orangutan).
   9318..9373    +  polyA_signal   β-globin poly(A) signal: rabbit β-globin polyadenylation signal (Gil and Proudfoot, 1987)
   9756..9778    -  protein_bind   lac operator (fragment): The lac repressor binds to the lac operator to inhibit transcription in E. coli. This inhibition can be relieved by adding lactose or isopropyl-β-D-thiogalactopyranoside (IPTG). lac repressor encoded by lacI
   9782..9812    -  promoter       lac promoter: promoter for the E. coli lac operon
   9827..9848    -  protein_bind   CAP binding site: CAP binding activates transcription in the presence of cAMP. E. coli catabolite activator protein
   9861..9900    -  CDS            lacI (fragment): lac repressor; lacI; The lac repressor binds to the lac operator to inhibit transcription in E. coli. This inhibition can be relieved by adding lactose or isopropyl-β-D-thiogalactopyranoside (IPTG).
  10073..10882   +  CDS            KanR: aminoglycoside phosphotransferase; aph(3')-Ia; confers resistance to kanamycin in bacteria or G418 (Geneticin®) in eukaryotes
>Addgene plasmid #103733 | LSB-hsa-miR-767-3p | depositor full sequence | sequence record 196514 | Full Sequence
AATTGAGGGGATAACGCAGGAAAGAACATGTGAGCAAAAGGCCAGCAAAAGGCCAGGAACCGTAAAAAGG
CCGCGTTGCTGGCGTTTTTCCATAGGCTCCGCCCCCCTGACGAGCATCACAAAAATCGACGCTCAAGTCA
GAGGTGGCGAAACCCGACAGGACTATAAAGATACCAGGCGTTTCCCCCTGGAAGCTCCCTCGTGCGCTCT
CCTGTTCCGACCCTGCCGCTTACCGGATACCTGTCCGCCTTTCTCCCTTCGGGAAGCGTGGCGCTTTCTC
ATAGCTCACGCTGTAGGTATCTCAGTTCGGTGTAGGTCGTTCGCTCCAAGCTGGGCTGTGTGCACGAACC
CCCCGTTCAGCCCGACCGCTGCGCCTTATCCGGTAACTATCGTCTTGAGTCCAACCCGGTAAGACACGAC
TTATCGCCACTGGCAGCAGCCACTGGTAACAGGATTAGCAGAGCGAGGTATGTAGGCGGTGCTACAGAGT
TCTTGAAGTGGTGGCCTAACTACGGCTACACTAGAAGAACAGTATTTGGTATCTGCGCTCTGCTGAAGCC
AGTTACCTTCGGAAAAAGAGTTGGTAGCTCTTGATCCGGCAAACAAACCACCGCTGGTAGCGGTGGTTTT
TTTGTTTGCAAGCAGCAGATTACGCGCAGAAAAAAAGGATCTCAAGAAGATCCTTTGATCTTTTCTACGG
GGTCTGACGCTCAGTGGAACGAAAACTCACGTTAAGGGATTTTGGTCATGAGATTATCAAAAAGGATCTT
CACCTAGATCCTTTTAAATTAAAAATGAAGTTTTAAATCAATCTAAAGTATATATGAGTAAACTTGGTCT
GACAGTTACCAATGCTTAATCAGTGAGGCACCTATCTCAGCGATCTGTCTATTTCGTTCATCCATAGTTG
CCTGACTCCCCGTCGTGTAGATAACTACGATACGGGAGGGCTTACCATCTGGCCCCAGTGCTGCAATGAT
ACCGCGAGAACCACGCTCACCGGCTCCAGATTTATCAGCAATAAACCAGCCAGCCGGAAGGGCCGAGCGC
AGAAGTGGTCCTGCAACTTTATCCGCCTCCATCCAGTCTATTAATTGTTGCCGGGAAGCTAGAGTAAGTA
GTTCGCCAGTTAATAGTTTGCGCAACGTTGTTGCCATTGCTACAGGCATCGTGGTGTCACGCTCGTCGTT
TGGTATGGCTTCATTCAGCTCCGGTTCCCAACGATCAAGGCGAGTTACATGATCCCCCATGTTGTGCAAA
AAAGCGGTTAGCTCCTTCGGTCCTCCGATCGTTGTCAGAAGTAAGTTGGCCGCAGTGTTATCACTCATGG
TTATGGCAGCACTGCATAATTCTCTTACTGTCATGCCATCCGTAAGATGCTTTTCTGTGACTGGTGAGTA
CTCAACCAAGTCATTCTGAGAATAGTGTATGCGGCGACCGAGTTGCTCTTGCCCGGCGTCAATACGGGAT
AATACCGCGCCACATAGCAGAACTTTAAAAGTGCTCATCATTGGAAAACGTTCTTCGGGGCGAAAACTCT
CAAGGATCTTACCGCTGTTGAGATCCAGTTCGATGTAACCCACTCGTGCACCCAACTGATCTTCAGCATC
TTTTACTTTCACCAGCGTTTCTGGGTGAGCAAAAACAGGAAGGCAAAATGCCGCAAAAAAGGGAATAAGG
GCGACACGGAAATGTTGAATACTCATACTCTTCCTTTTTCAATATTATTGAAGCATTTATCAGGGTTATT
GTCTCATGAGCGGATACATATTTGAATGTAGCTCCGAATTTCTCGAGGGCTTGTCGACGACGGCGGTCTC
CGTCGTCAGGATCATGAATTCGACCCGCCTGCCACCATGACCGAGTACAAGCCCACGGTGCGCCTCGCCA
CCCGCGACGACGTCCCCCGGGCCGTACGCACCCTCGCCGCCGCGTTCGCCGACTACCCCGCCACGCGCCA
CACCGTCGACCCGGACCGCCACATCGAGCGGGTCACCGAGCTGCAAGAACTCTTCCTCACGCGCGTCGGG
CTCGACATCGGCAAGGTGTGGGTCGCGGACGACGGCGCCGCGGTGGCGGTCTGGACCACGCCGGAGAGCG
TCGAAGCGGGGGCGGTGTTCGCCGAGATCGGCCCGCGCATGGCCGAGTTGAGCGGTTCCCGGCTGGCCGC
GCAGCAACAGATGGAAGGCCTCCTGGCGCCGCACCGGCCCAAGGAGCCCGCGTGGTTCCTGGCCACCGTC
GGCGTCTCGCCCGACCACCAGGGCAAGGGTCTGGGCAGCGCCGTCGTGCTCCCCGGAGTGGAGGCGGCCG
AGCGCGCCGGGGTGCCCGCCTTCCTGGAGACATCCGCGCCCCGCAACCTCCCCTTCTACGAGCGGCTCGG
CTTCACCGTCACCGCCGACGTCGAGGTGCCCGAAGGACCGCGCACCTGGTGCATGACCCGCAAGCCCGGT
GCCTGATACGCGTGAATTCACTCCTCAGGTGCAGGCTGCCTATCAGAAGGTGGTGGCTGGTGTGGCCAAT
GCCCTGGCTCACAAATACCACTGAGATCTTTTTCCCTCTGCCAAAAATTATGGGGACATCATGAAGCCCC
TTGAGCATCTGACTTCTGGCTAATAAAGGAAATTTATTTTCATTGCAATAGTGTGTTGGAATTTTTTGTG
TCTCTCACTCGGAAGGACATATGGGAGGGCAAATCATTTAAAACATCAGAATGAGTATTTGGTTTAGAGT
TTGGCAACATATGCCCATATGCTGGCTGCCATGAACAAAGGTTGGCTATAAAGAGGTCATCAGTATATGA
AACAGCCCCCTGCTGTCCATTCCTTATTCCATAGAAAAGCCTTGACTTGAGGTTAGATTTTTTTTATATT
TTGTTTTGTGTTATTTTTTTCTTTAACATCCCTAAAATTTTCCTTACATGTTTTACTAGCCAGATTTTTC
CTCCTCTCCTGACTACTCCCAGTCATAGCTGTCCCTCTTCTCTTATGGAGATCCCTCGACCTGCAGCCCA
AGCTTGAATTCTCTAGAATTACCCTGTTATCCCTATGCTTGGTTTACCGAGCTCTTATTGGTTTTCAAAC
TTCATTGACTGTGCCCAACGCGCCTGGGAGCTCACGGGGACAGCCCCCCCCCAAAGCCCCCAGGGATGTA
ATTACGTCCCTCCCCCGCTAGGGGGCAGCAGCGAGCCGCCCGGGGCTCCGCTCCGGTCCGGCGCTCCCCC
CGCATCCCCGAGCCGGCAGCGTGCGGGGACAGCCCGGGCACGGGGAAGGTGGCACGGGATCGCTTTCCTC
TGAACGCTTCTCGCTGCTCTTTGAGCCTGCAGACACCTGGGGGGATACGGGGAAAAAGCTAGGCTGAAAG
ACCGGTTCTTAGAATGACACGCGCCTGGGAGCTCACGGGGACAGCCCCCCCCCAAAGCCCCCAGGGATGT
AATTACGTCCCTCCCCCGCTAGGGGGCAGCAGCGAGCCGCCCGGGGCTCCGCTCCGGTCCGGCGCTCCCC
CCGCATCCCCGAGCCGGCAGCGTGCGGGGACAGCCCGGGCACGGGGAAGGTGGCACGGGATCGCTTTCCT
CTGAACGCTTCTCGCTGCTCTTTGAGCCTGCAGACACCTGGGGGGATACGGGGAAAAAGCTAACTTCTGA
GACGACAACTTTGTATAGAAAAGTTGGCTCCGAATTCGCCCTTGACAGCAGAGATCCAGTTTGGTTAATT
AATTGGCTCCGGTGCCCGTCAGTGGGCAGAGCGCACATCGCCCACAGTCCCCGAGAAGTTGTGGGGAGGG
GTCGGCAATTGAACCGGTGCCTAGAGAAGGTGGCGCGGGGTAAACTGGGAAAGTGATGTCGTGTACTGGC
TCCGCCTTTTTCCCGAGGGTGGGGGAGAACCGTATATAAGTGCAGTAGTCGCCGTGAACGTTCTTTTTCG
CAACGGGTTTGCCGCCAGAACACAGGTAAGTGCCGTGTGTGGTTCCCGCGGGCCTGGCCTCTTTACGGGT
TATGGCCCTTGCGTGCCTTGAATTACTTCCACCTGGCTGCAGTACGTGATTCTTGATCCCGAGCTTCGGG
TTGGAAGTGGGTGGGAGAGTTCGAGGCCTTGCGCTTAAGGAGCCCCTTCGCCTCGTGCTTGAGTTGAGGC
CTGGCCTGGGCGCTGGGGCCGCCGCGTGCGAATCTGGTGGCACCTTCGCGCCTGTCTCGCTGCTTTCGAT
AAGTCTCTAGCCATTTAAAATTTTTGATGACCTGCTGCGACGCTTTTTTTCTGGCAAGATAGTCTTGTAA
ATGCGGGCCAAGATCTGCACACTGGTATTTCGGTTTTTGGGGCCGCGGGCGGCGACGGGGCCCGTGCGTC
CCAGCGCACATGTTCGGCGAGGCGGGGCCTGCGAGCGCGGCCACCGAGAATCGGACGGGGGTAGTCTCAA
GCTGGCCGGCCTGCTCTGGTGCCTGGCCTCGCGCCGCCGTGTATCGCCCCGCCCTGGGCGGCAAGGCTGG
CCCGGTCGGCACCAGTTGCGTGAGCGGAAAGATGGCCGCTTCCCGGCCCTGCTGCAGGGAGCTCAAAATG
GAGGACGCGGCGCTCGGGAGAGCGGGCGGGTGAGTCACCCACACAAAGGAAAAGGGCCTTTCCGTCCTCA
GCCGTCGCTTCATGTGACTCCACGGAGTACCGGGCGCCGTCCAGGCACCTCGATTAGTTCTCGAGCTTTT
GGAGTACGTCGTCTTTAGGTTGGGGGGAGGGGTTTTATGCGATGGAGTTTCCCCACACTGAGTGGGTGGA
GACTGAAGTTAGGCCAGCTTGGCACTTGATGTAATTCTCCTTGGAATTTGCCCTTTTTGAGTTTGGATCT
TGGTTCATTCTCAAGCCTCAGACAGTGGTTCAAAGTTTTTTTCTTCCATTTCAGGTGTCGTGAGAAGGGC
GAATTCGACCCAAGTTTGTACAAAAAAGCAGGCTGGATCCAGGTGCCACCATGGTGAGCGAGCTGATTAA
GGAGAACATGCACATGAAGCTGTACATGGAGGGCACCGTGAACAACCACCACTTCAAGTGCACATCCGAG
GGCGAAGGCAAGCCCTACGAGGGCACCCAGACCATGAGAATCAAGGCGGTCGAGGGCGGCCCTCTCCCCT
TCGCCTTCGACATCCTGGCTACCAGCTTCATGTACGGCAGCAAAACCTTCATCAACCACACCCAGGGCAT
CCCCGACTTCTTTAAGCAGTCCTTCCCCGAGGGCTTCACATGGGAGAGAGTCACCACATACGAAGATGGG
GGCGTGCTGACCGCTACCCAGGACACCAGCCTCCAGGACGGCTGCCTCATCTACAACGTCAAGATCAGAG
GGGTGAACTTCCCATCCAACGGCCCTGTGATGCAGAAGAAAACACTCGGCTGGGAGGCCTCCACCGAGAC
ACTGTACCCCGCTGACGGCGGCCTGGAAGGCAGAGCCGACATGGCCCTGAAGCTCGTGGGCGGGGGCCAC
CTGATCTGCAACCTTAAGACCACATACAGATCCAAGAAACCCGCTAAGAACCTCAAGATGCCCGGCGTCT
ACTATGTGGACAGGAGACTGGAAAGAATCAAGGAGGCCGACAAAGAGACATACGTCGAGCAGCACGAGGT
GGCTGTGGCCAGATACTGCGACCTCCCTAGCAAACTGGGGCACAAACTTAATTGAGAATTCTACCACCCA
GCTTTCTTGTACAAAGTGGTACGTCTCAAGACCAGAGGTCTCTGCTTCGAGAGACAGAAACCATGGGGTA
TGAGCAGAAGAAACCATGGGGTATGAGCAGAAGAAACCATGGGGTATGAGCAGAAGAAACCATGGGGTAT
GAGCAGACAACCAGAAGAGACCTGTGCTTCACTCCTCAGGTGCAGGCTGCCTATCAGAAGGTGGTGGCTG
GTGTGGCCAATGCCCTGGCTCACAAATACCACTGAGATCTTTTTCCCTCTGCCAAAAATTATGGGGACAT
CATGAAGCCCCTTGAGCATCTGACTTCTGGCTAATAAAGGAAATTTATTTTCATTGCAATAGTGTGTTGG
AATTTTTTGTGTCTCTCACTCGGAAGGACATATGGGAGGGCAAATCATTTAAAACATCAGAATGAGTATT
TGGTTTAGAGTTTGGCAACATATGCCCATATGCTGGCTGCCATGAACAAAGGTTGGCTATAAAGAGGTCA
TCAGTATATGAAACAGCCCCCTGCTGTCCATTCCTTATTCCATAGAAAAGCCTTGACTTGAGGTTAGATT
TTTTTTATATTTTGTTTTGTGTTATTTTTTTCTTTAACATCCCTAAAATTTTCCTTACATGTTTTACTAG
CCAGATTTTTCCTCCTCTCCTGACTACTCCCAGTCATAGCTGTCCCTCTTCTCTTATGGAGATCCCGAGC
GGTGCGTTTTTATGCTTGTAGTATTGTATAATGTTTTTAAGATCCAAGCTTCTGACCTCTTCTCTTCCTC
CCACAGGGCCTCGAGACAATTGCATCGATGGTACCAGTGAAAGTCTGCAATGAATTCGAGTTGGCGCGCC
TGTCATTCTAAATCTCTCTTTCAGCCTAAAGCTTTTTCCCCGTATCCCCCCAGGTGTCTGCAGGCTCAAA
GAGCAGCGAGAAGCGTTCAGAGGAAAGCGATCCCGTGCCACCTTCCCCGTGCCCGGGCTGTCCCCGCACG
CTGCCGGCTCGGGGATGCGGGGGGAGCGCCGGACCGGAGCGGAGCCCCGGGCGGCTCGCTGCTGCCCCCT
AGCGGGGGAGGGACGTAATTACATCCCTGGGGGCTTTGGGAGGGGGCTGTCCCCGTGAGCTCCCAGGCGC
GCCTGTCATTCTAAATCTCTCTTTCAGCCTAAAGCTTTTTCCCCGTATCCCCCCAGGTGTCTGCAGGCTC
AAAGAGCAGCGAGAAGCGTTCAGAGGAAAGCGATCCCGTGCCACCTTCCCCGTGCCCGGGCTGTCCCCGC
ACGCTGCCGGCTCGGGGATGCGGGGGGAGCGCCGGACCGGAGCGGAGCCCCGGGCGGCTCGCTGCTGCCC
CCTAGCGGGGGAGGGACGTAATTACATCCCTGGGGGCTTTGGGGGGGGGCTGTCCCCGTGAGCTCCCAGG
CGCGCCAACTCGGTACCGTATCGATGTCGACGTTAACGCTAGTGATATCAACTTTGTATAGAAAAGTTGG
CTCCGAATTCGCCCTTGACAGCAGAGATCCAGTTTGGTTAATTAATTGGCTCCGGTGCCCGTCAGTGGGC
AGAGCGCACATCGCCCACAGTCCCCGAGAAGTTGTGGGGAGGGGTCGGCAATTGAACCGGTGCCTAGAGA
AGGTGGCGCGGGGTAAACTGGGAAAGTGATGTCGTGTACTGGCTCCGCCTTTTTCCCGAGGGTGGGGGAG
AACCGTATATAAGTGCAGTAGTCGCCGTGAACGTTCTTTTTCGCAACGGGTTTGCCGCCAGAACACAGGT
AAGTGCCGTGTGTGGTTCCCGCGGGCCTGGCCTCTTTACGGGTTATGGCCCTTGCGTGCCTTGAATTACT
TCCACCTGGCTGCAGTACGTGATTCTTGATCCCGAGCTTCGGGTTGGAAGTGGGTGGGAGAGTTCGAGGC
CTTGCGCTTAAGGAGCCCCTTCGCCTCGTGCTTGAGTTGAGGCCTGGCCTGGGCGCTGGGGCCGCCGCGT
GCGAATCTGGTGGCACCTTCGCGCCTGTCTCGCTGCTTTCGATAAGTCTCTAGCCATTTAAAATTTTTGA
TGACCTGCTGCGACGCTTTTTTTCTGGCAAGATAGTCTTGTAAATGCGGGCCAAGATCTGCACACTGGTA
TTTCGGTTTTTGGGGCCGCGGGCGGCGACGGGGCCCGTGCGTCCCAGCGCACATGTTCGGCGAGGCGGGG
CCTGCGAGCGCGGCCACCGAGAATCGGACGGGGGTAGTCTCAAGCTGGCCGGCCTGCTCTGGTGCCTGGC
CTCGCGCCGCCGTGTATCGCCCCGCCCTGGGCGGCAAGGCTGGCCCGGTCGGCACCAGTTGCGTGAGCGG
AAAGATGGCCGCTTCCCGGCCCTGCTGCAGGGAGCTCAAAATGGAGGACGCGGCGCTCGGGAGAGCGGGC
GGGTGAGTCACCCACACAAAGGAAAAGGGCCTTTCCGTCCTCAGCCGTCGCTTCATGTGACTCCACGGAG
TACCGGGCGCCGTCCAGGCACCTCGATTAGTTCTCGAGCTTTTGGAGTACGTCGTCTTTAGGTTGGGGGG
AGGGGTTTTATGCGATGGAGTTTCCCCACACTGAGTGGGTGGAGACTGAAGTTAGGCCAGCTTGGCACTT
GATGTAATTCTCCTTGGAATTTGCCCTTTTTGAGTTTGGATCTTGGTTCATTCTCAAGCCTCAGACAGTG
GTTCAAAGTTTTTTTCTTCCATTTCAGGTGTCGTGAGAAGGGCGAATTCGACCCAAGTTTGTACAAAAAA
GCAGGCTCGCCACCATGGTGAGCAAGGGCGAGGAGCTGTTCACCGGGGTGGTGCCCATCCTGGTCGAGCT
GGACGGCGACGTAAACGGCCACAAGTTCAGCGTGAGGGGCGAGGGCGAGGGCGATGCCACCAACGGCAAG
CTGACCCTGAAGTTCATCTGCACCACCGGCAAGCTGCCCGTGCCCTGGCCCACCCTCGTGACCACCCTGA
GCCACGGCGTGCAGTGCTTCGCCCGCTACCCCGACCACATGAAGCAGCACGACTTCTTCAAGTCCGCCAT
GCCCGAAGGCTACGTCCAGGAGCGCACCATCTTCTTCAAGGACGACGGCACCTACAAGACCCGCGCCGAG
GTGAAGTTCGAGGGCGACACCCTAGTGAACCGCATCGAGCTGAAGGGCGTCGACTTCAAGGAGGACGGCA
ACATCCTGGGGCACAAGCTGGAGTACAACTTCAACAGCCACAACATCTATATCATGGCCGTCAAGCAGAA
GAACGGCATCAAGGTGAACTTCAAGATCCGCCACAACGTGGAGGACGGCAGCGTGCAGCTCGCCGACCAC
TACCAGCAGAACACCCCCATCGGCGACGGCCCCGTGCTGCTGCCCGACAGCCACTACCTGAGCACCCAGT
CCGTGCTGAGCAAAGACCCCAACGAGAAGCGCGATCACATGGTCCTGCTGGAGTTCCGCACCGCCGCCGG
GATCACTCTCGGCATGGACGAGCTGTACAAGTAATACCACCCAGCTTTCTTGTACAAAGTGGTACGCGTG
AATTCACTCCTCAGGTGCAGGCTGCCTATCAGAAGGTGGTGGCTGGTGTGGCCAATGCCCTGGCTCACAA
ATACCACTGAGATCTTTTTCCCTCTGCCAAAAATTATGGGGACATCATGAAGCCCCTTGAGCATCTGACT
TCTGGCTAATAAAGGAAATTTATTTTCATTGCAATAGTGTGTTGGAATTTTTTGTGTCTCTCACTCGGAA
GGACATATGGGAGGGCAAATCATTTAAAACATCAGAATGAGTATTTGGTTTAGAGTTTGGCAACATATGC
CCATATGCTGGCTGCCATGAACAAAGGTTGGCTATAAAGAGGTCATCAGTATATGAAACAGCCCCCTGCT
GTCCATTCCTTATTCCATAGAAAAGCCTTGACTTGAGGTTAGATTTTTTTTATATTTTGTTTTGTGTTAT
TTTTTTCTTTAACATCCCTAAAATTTTCCTTACATGTTTTACTAGCCAGATTTTTCCTCCTCTCCTGACT
ACTCCCAGTCATAGCTGTCCCTCTTCTCTTATGGAGATCCCTCGACCTGCAGCCCAAGCTTGGCGTAATC
ATGGTCATAGCTGTTTCCTGTGTGAAATTGTTATCCGCTCACAATTCCACACAACATACGAGCCGGAAGC
ATAAAGTGTAAAGCCTGGGGTGCCTAATGAGTGAGCTAACTCACATTAATTGCGTTGCGCTCACTGCCCG
CTTTCCAGTCGGGAAACCTGTCGTGCCAGCGGATCGACAGTACTAAGCTTGGTCTAATACCCAATCTCTC
GTCTTATCCAGATGTTTTATACGCCTCTGGCCCGTGTCTCAAAATCTCTGATGTTACATTGCACAAGATA
AAATAATATCATCATGAACAATAAAACTGTCTGCTTACATAAACAGTAATACAAGGGGTGTTATGAGCCA
TATTCAACGGGAAACGTCGAGGCCGCGATTAAATTCCAACATGGATGCTGATTTATATGGGTATAAATGG
GCTCGCGATAATGTCGGGCAATCAGGTGCGACAATCTATCGCTTGTATGGGAAGCCCGATGCGCCAGAGT
TGTTTCTGAAACATGGCAAAGGTAGCGTTGCCAATGATGTTACAGATGAGATGGTCAGACTAAACTGGCT
GACGGAATTTATGCCTCTTCCGACCATCAAGCATTTTATCCGTACTCCTGATGATGCATGGTTACTCACC
ACTGCGATCCCCGGAAAAACAGCATTCCAGGTATTAGAAGAATATCCTGATTCAGGTGAAAATATTGTTG
ATGCGCTGGCAGTGTTCCTGCGCCGGTTGCATTCGATTCCTGTTTGTAATTGTCCTTTTAACAGCGATCG
CGTATTTCGTCTCGCTCAGGCGCAATCACGAATGAATAACGGTTTGGTTGATGCGAGTGATTTTGATGAC
GAGCGTAATGGCTGGCCTGTTGAACAAGTCTGGAAAGAAATGCATAAACTTTTGCCATTCTCACCGGATT
CAGTCGTCACTCATGGTGATTTCTCACTTGATAACCTTATTTTTGACGAGGGGAAATTAATAGGTTGTAT
TGATGTTGGACGAGTCGGAATCGCAGACCGATACCAGGATCTTGCCATCCTATGGAACTGCCTCGGTGAG
TTTTCTCCTTCATTACAGAAACGGCTTTTTCAAAAATATGGTATTGATAATCCTGATATGAATAAATTGC
AGTTTCATTTGATGCTCGATGAGTTTTTCTAATCAGAATTGGTTAATTGGTTGTAACACTGGCAGAGCAT
TACGCTGACTTGACGGGACGGCGCAAGCTCATGACCAAAATCCCTTAACGTGAGTTACGCGTCGTTCCAC
TGAGCGTCAGAGGTATCACTAGTATTACAGAGGTAAGTTATAACAGTCGCCTAACCC
