>Addgene plasmid #103733 | LSB-hsa-miR-767-3p | depositor partial sequence | sequence record 196515 | hsa-miR-767-3p target
AGAAACCATGGGGTATGAGCAGA
